>Addgene plasmid #96946 | PH-dL5** | depositor full sequence | sequence record 208311 | PH-dL5** sequence 6675 bps
GACGGATCGGGAGATCTCCCGATCCCCTATGGTGCACTCTCAGTACAATCTGCTCTGATGCCGCATAGTT
AAGCCAGTATCTGCTCCCTGCTTGTGTGTTGGAGGTCGCTGAGTAGTGCGCGAGCAAAATTTAAGCTACA
ACAAGGCAAGGCTTGACCGACAATTGCATGAAGAATCTGCTTAGGGTTAGGCGTTTTGCGCTGCTTCGCG
ATGTACGGGCCAGATATACGCGTTGACATTGATTATTGACTAGTTATTAATAGTAATCAATTACGGGGTC
ATTAGTTCATAGCCCATATATGGAGTTCCGCGTTACATAACTTACGGTAAATGGCCCGCCTGGCTGACCG
CCCAACGACCCCCGCCCATTGACGTCAATAATGACGTATGTTCCCATAGTAACGCCAATAGGGACTTTCC
ATTGACGTCAATGGGTGGAGTATTTACGGTAAACTGCCCACTTGGCAGTACATCAAGTGTATCATATATA
TGCCAAGTACGCCCCCTATTGACGTCAATGACGGTAAATGGCCCGCCTGGCATTATGCCCAGTACATGAC
CTTATGGGACTTTCCTACTTGGCAGTACATCTACGTATTAGTCATCGCTATTACCATGGTGATGCGGTTT
TGGCAGTACATCAATGGGCGTGGATAGCGGTTTGACTCACGGGGATTTCCAAGTCTCCACCCCATTGACG
TCAATGGGAGTTTGTTTTGGCACCAAAATCAACGGGACTTTCCAAAATGTCGTAACAACTCCGCCCCATT
GACGCAAATGGGCGGTAGGCGTGTACGGTGGGAGGTCTATATAAGCAGAGCTCTCTGGCTAACTAGAGAA
CCCACTGCTTACTGGCTTATCGAAATTAATACGACTCACTATAGGGAGACCCAAGCTGGCTAGCGTTTAA
ACTTAAGCTTGCCACCGGATCCCTTGAATTCATGGACTCGGGCCGGGACTTCCTGACCCTGCACGGCCTA
CAGGATGATGAGGATCTACAGGCGCTGCTGAAGGGCAGCCAGCTCCTGAAGGTGAAGTCCAGCTCATGGA
GGAGAGAGCGGTTCTACAAGTTGCAGGAGGACTGCAAGACCATCTGGCAGGAGTCCCGCAAGGTCATGCG
GACCCCGGAGTCCCAGCTGTTCTCCATCGAGGACATTCAGGAGGTGCGAATGGGGCACCGCACGGAGGGT
CTGGAGAAGTTCGCCCGTGATGTGCCCGAGGACCGCTGCTTCTCCATTGTCTTCAAGGACCAGCGCAATA
CACTAGACCTCATCGCCCCATCGCCAGCTGATGCCCAGCACTGGGTGCTGGGGCTGCACAAGATCATCCA
CCACTCAGGCTCCATGGACCAGCGTCAGAAGCTACAGCACTGGATTCACTCCTGCTTGCGAAAAGCTGAC
AAAAACAAGGACAACAAGATGAGCTTCAAGGAGCTGCAGAACTTCCTGAAGCATATGGGAGGCGGTGGGT
CTGGTGGCGGTGGCAGCACCGGTCAGGCCGTCGTTACCCAAGAACCTAGTGTTACCGTTAGCCCAGGTGG
TACTGTTATACTTACTTGTGGAAGTGGTACGGGTGCCGTCACATCTGGTCATTATGCAAATTGGTTTCAA
CAAAAACCAGGACAAGCTCCAAGAGCTTTGATTTTTGATACTGATAAGAAGTATTCTTGGACCCCAGGTA
GATTTTCTGGATCTTTGCTGGGAGCAAAGGCAGCTTTGACAATATCAGATGCTCAGCCTGAGGACGAAGC
CGAGTATTACTGTTCTCTTAGCGACGTGGATGGCTACTTGTTTGGCGGTGGAACACAACTGACGGTTCTG
TCCGGTGGTGGAGGATCTGGTGGAGGTGGTAGCGGAGGTGGAGGTTCAGGAGGCGGCGGTTCTCAGGCTG
TGGTGACTCAGGAGCCGTCAGTGACTGTGTCCCCAGGAGGGACAGTCATTCTCACTTGTGGCTCCGGCAC
TGGAGCTGTCACCAGTGGTCATTATGCCAACTGGTTCCAGCAGAAGCCTGGCCAAGCCCCCAGGGCACTT
ATATTTGACACCGACAAGAAGTATTCCTGGACCCCTGGCCGATTCTCAGGCTCCCTCCTTGGGGCCAAGG
CTGCCCTGACCATCTCGGATGCGCAGCCTGAAGATGAGGCTGAGTATTACTGTTCGCTCTCCGACGTTGA
CGGTTATCTGTTCGGAGGAGGCACCCAGCTGACCGTCCTCTCCTAATAGCTCGAGGCAGCTGTCGACTCT
AGAGGGCCCGTTTAAACCCGCTGATCAGCCTCGACTGTGCCTTCTAGTTGCCAGCCATCTGTTGTTTGCC
CCTCCCCCGTGCCTTCCTTGACCCTGGAAGGTGCCACTCCCACTGTCCTTTCCTAATAAAATGAGGAAAT
TGCATCGCATTGTCTGAGTAGGTGTCATTCTATTCTGGGGGGTGGGGTGGGGCAGGACAGCAAGGGGGAG
GATTGGGAAGACAATAGCAGGCATGCTGGGGATGCGGTGGGCTCTATGGCTTCTGAGGCGGAAAGAACCA
GCTGGGGCTCTAGGGGGTATCCCC
[124 nt withheld, positions 2545-2668]
C
[91 nt withheld, positions 2670-2760]
A
[49 nt withheld, positions 2762-2810]
CCTTTGACGTTGGAGTCCACGTTCTTT
[37 nt withheld, positions 2838-2874]
ACCCTATCTCGGTCTATTCTTTTGATTTATAAGGGATTTTGCCGATTTCGGCCTATTGGTTAAAAAATGA
GCTGATTTAACAAAAATTTAACGCGAATTAATTCTGTGGAATGTGTGTCAGTTAGGGTGTGGAAAGTCCC
CAGGCTCCCCAGCAGGCAGAAGTATGCAAAGCATGCATCTCAATTAGTCAGCAACCAGGTGTGGAAAGTC
CCCAGGCTCCCCAGCAGGCAGAAGTATGCAAAGCATGCATCTCAATTAGTCAGCAACCATAGTCCCGCCC
CTAACTCCGCCCATCCCGCCCCTAACTCCGCCCAGTTCCGCCCATTCTCCGCCCCATGGCTGACTAATTT
TTTTTATTTATGCAGAGGCCGAGGCCGCCTCTGCCTCTGAGCTATTCCAGAAGTAGTGAGGAGGCTTTTT
TGGAGGCCTAGGCTTTTGCAAAAAGCTCCCGGGAGCTTGTATATCCATTTTCGGATCTGATCAAGAGACA
GGATGAGGATCGTTTCGCATGATTGAACAAGATGGATTGCACGCAGGTTCTCCGGCCGCTTGGGTGGAGA
GGCTATTCGGCTATGACTGGGCACAACAGACAATCGGCTGCTCTGATGCCGCCGTGTTCCGGCTGTCAGC
GCAGGGGCGCCCGGTTCTTTTTGTCAAGACCGACCTGTCCGGTGCCCTGAATGAACTGCAGGACGAGGCA
GCGCGGCTATCGTGGCTGGCCACGACGGGCGTTCCTTGCGCAGCTGTGCTCGACGTTGTCACTGAAGCGG
GAAGGGACTGGCTGCTATTGGGCGAAGTGCCGGGGCAGGATCTCCTGTCATCTCACCTTGCTCCTGCCGA
GAAAGTATCCATCATGGCTGATGCAATGCGGCGGCTGCATACGCTTGATCCGGCTACCTGCCCATTCGAC
CACCAAGCGAAACATCGCATCGAGCGAGCACGTACTCGGATGGAAGCCGGTCTTGTCGATCAGGATGATC
TGGACGAAGAGCATCAGGGGCTCGCGCCAGCCGAACTGTTCGCCAGGCTCAAGGCGCGCATGCCCGACGG
CGAGGATCTCGTCGTGACCCATGGCGATGCCTGCTTGCCGAATATCATGGTGGAAAATGGCCGCTTTTCT
GGATTCATCGACTGTGGCCGGCTGGGTGTGGCGGACCGCTATCAGGACATAGCGTTGGCTACCCGTGATA
TTGCTGAAGAGCTTGGCGGCGAATGGGCTGACCGCTTCCTCGTGCTTTACGGTATCGCCGCTCCCGATTC
GCAGCGCATCGCCTTCTATCGCCTTCTTGACGAGTTCTTCTGAGCGGGACTCTGGGGTTCGAAATGACCG
ACCAAGCGACGCCCAACCTGCCATCACGAGATTTCGATTCCACCGCCGCCTTCTATGAAAGGTTGGGCTT
CGGAATCGTTTTCCGGGACGCCGGCTGGATGATCCTCCAGCGCGGGGATCTCATGCTGGAGTTCTTCGCC
CACCCCAACTTGTTTATTGCAGCTTATAATGGTTACAAATAAAGCAATAGCATCACAAATTTCACAAATA
AAGCATTTTTTTCACTGCATTCTAGTTGTGGTTTGTCCAAACTCATCAATGTATCTTATCATGTCTGTAT
ACCGTCGACCTCTAGCTAGAGCTTGGCGTAATCATGGTCATAGCTGTTTCCTGTGTGAAATTGTTATCCG
CTCACAATTCCACACAACATACGAGCCGGAAGCATAAAGTGTAAAGCCTGGGGTGCCTAATGAGTGAGCT
AACTCACATTAATTGCGTTGCGCTCACTGCCCGCTTTCCAGTCGGGAAACCTGTCGTGCCAGCTGCATTA
ATGAATCGGCCAACGCGCGGGGAGAGGCGGTTTGCGTATTGGGCGCTCTTCCGCTTCCTCGCTCACTGAC
TCGCTGCGCTCGGTCGTTCGGCTGCGGCGAGCGGTATCAGCTCACTCAAAGGCGGTAATACGGTTATCCA
CAGAATCAGGGGATAACGCAGGAAAGAACATGTGAGCAAAAGGCCAGCAAAAGGCCAGGAACCGTAAAAA
GGCCGCGTTGCTGGCGTTTTTCCATAGGCTCCGCCCCCCTGACGAGCATCACAAAAATCGACGCTCAAGT
CAGAGGTGGCGAAACCCGACAGGACTATAAAGATACCAGGCGTTTCCCCCTGGAAGCTCCCTCGTGCGCT
CTCCTGTTCCGACCCTGCCGCTTACCGGATACCTGTCCGCCTTTCTCCCTTCGGGAAGCGTGGCGCTTTC
TCATAGCTCACGCTGTAGGTATCTCAGTTCGGTGTAGGTCGTTCGCTCCAAGCTGGGCTGTGTGCACGAA
CCCCCCGTTCAGCCCGACCGCTGCGCCTTATCCGGTAACTATCGTCTTGAGTCCAACCCGGTAAGACACG
ACTTATCGCCACTGGCAGCAGCCACTGGTAACAGGATTAGCAGAGCGAGGTATGTAGGCGGTGCTACAGA
GTTCTTGAAGTGGTGGCCTAACTACGGCTACACTAGAAGAACAGTATTTGGTATCTGCGCTCTGCTGAAG
CCAGTTACCTTCGGAAAAAGAGTTGGTAGCTCTTGATCCGGCAAACAAACCACCGCTGGTAGCGGTTTTT
TTGTTTGCAAGCAGCAGATTACGCGCAGAAAAAAAGGATCTCAAGAAGATCCTTTGATCTTTTCTACGGG
GTCTGACGCTCAGTGGAACGAAAACTCACGTTAAGGGATTTTGGTCATGAGATTATCAAAAAGGATCTTC
ACCTAGATCCTTTTAAATTAAAAATGAAGTTTTAAATCAATCTAAAGTATATATGAGTAAACTTGGTCTG
ACAGTTACCAATGCTTAATCAGTGAGGCACCTATCTCAGCGATCTGTCTATTTCGTTCATCCATAGTTGC
CTGACTCCCCGTCGTGTAGATAACTACGATACGGGAGGGCTTACCATCTGGCCCCAGTGCTGCAATGATA
CCGCGAGACCCACGCTCACCGGCTCCAGATTTATCAGCAATAAACCAGCCAGCCGGAAGGGCCGAGCGCA
GAAGTGGTCCTGCAACTTTATCCGCCTCCATCCAGTCTATTAATTGTTGCCGGGAAGCTAGAGTAAGTAG
TTCGCCAGTTAATAGTTTGCGCAACGTTGTTGCCATTGCTACAGGCATCGTGGTGTCACGCTCGTCGTTT
GGTATGGCTTCATTCAGCTCCGGTTCCCAACGATCAAGGCGAGTTACATGATCCCCCATGTTGTGCAAAA
AAGCGGTTAGCTCCTTCGGTCCTCCGATCGTTGTCAGAAGTAAGTTGGCCGCAGTGTTATCACTCATGGT
TATGGCAGCACTGCATAATTCTCTTACTGTCATGCCATCCGTAAGATGCTTTTCTGTGACTGGTGAGTAC
TCAACCAAGTCATTCTGAGAATAGTGTATGCGGCGACCGAGTTGCTCTTGCCCGGCGTCAATACGGGATA
ATACCGCGCCACATAGCAGAACTTTAAAAGTGCTCATCATTGGAAAACGTTCTTCGGGGCGAAAACTCTC
AAGGATCTTACCGCTGTTGAGATCCAGTTCGATGTAACCCACTCGTGCACCCAACTGATCTTCAGCATCT
TTTACTTTCACCAGCGTTTCTGGGTGAGCAAAAACAGGAAGGCAAAATGCCGCAAAAAAGGGAATAAGGG
CGACACGGAAATGTTGAATACTCATACTCTTCCTTTTTCAATATTATTGAAGCATTTATCAGGGTTATTG
TCTCATGAGCGGATACATATTTGAATGTATTTAGAAAAATAAACAAATAGGGGTTCCGCGCACATTTCCC
CGAAAAGTGCCACCTGACGTC
Features (pLannotate 1.2.2; 21 found; start..end, strand, type, name):
     28..80      -  misc_feature   bom (fragment): basis of mobility region from pBR322
    235..618     +  enhancer       CMV enhancer: human cytomegalovirus immediate early enhancer
    619..822     +  promoter       CMV promoter: human cytomegalovirus (CMV) immediate early promoter
    818..851     +  LTR            5' LTR (truncated) (fragment): truncated 5' long terminal repeat (LTR) from HIV-1
    867..885     +  promoter       T7 promoter: promoter for bacteriophage T7 RNA polymerase
    942..1457    +  CDS            PLCD1 (fragment): PLCD1_HUMAN - Experimental evidence at protein level: Swiss-Prot protein existence level 1. The production of the second messenger molecules diacylglycerol (DAG) and inositol 1,4,5-trisphosphate (IP3) is mediated by activated phosphatidylinositol-specific phospholipase C enzymes (PubMed:9188725). Essential for trophoblast and placental development (By similarity). Binds phosphatidylinositol 4,5-bisphosphate (PubMed:7890667, PubMed:9188725). From Homo sapiens (Human).
   1494..2213    +  CDS            FAPα2: fluorogen-activating protein composed of a dimer of the L5-MG single-chain antibody fragment (Szent-Gyorgyi et al., 2008) binds malachite green derivatives to produce red fluorescence
   2275..2499    +  polyA_signal   bGH poly(A) signal: bovine growth hormone polyadenylation signal
   2503..2524    +  promoter       SV40 promoter (fragment): SV40 enhancer and early promoter
   2545..2973    +  rep_origin     f1 ori (sequence partly withheld): f1 bacteriophage origin of replication; arrow indicates direction of (+) strand synthesis
   2987..3316    +  promoter       SV40 promoter: SV40 enhancer and early promoter
   3383..4174    +  CDS            neo: KKA2_KLEPN - Also known as kan, nptII. Experimental evidence at protein level: Swiss-Prot protein existence level 1. Resistance to kanamycin, neomycin, paromomycin, ribostamycin, butirosin and gentamicin B. From Klebsiella pneumoniae.
   4198..4356    +  CDS            ble (fragment): BLE_KLEPN - Experimental evidence at protein level: Swiss-Prot protein existence level 1. Binding protein with a strong affinity to the bleomycin family of antibiotics. Binds to CL990; an antimitotic-antibiotic compound. From Klebsiella pneumoniae.
   4351..4472    +  polyA_signal   SV40 poly(A) signal: SV40 polyadenylation signal
   4545..4561    -  protein_bind   lac operator: The lac repressor binds to the lac operator to inhibit transcription in E. coli. This inhibition can be relieved by adding lactose or isopropyl-β-D-thiogalactopyranoside (IPTG). lac repressor encoded by lacI
   4569..4599    -  promoter       lac promoter: promoter for the E. coli lac operon
   4614..4635    -  protein_bind   CAP binding site: CAP binding activates transcription in the presence of cAMP. E. coli catabolite activator protein
   4648..4740    -  CDS            lacI (fragment): lac repressor; lacI; The lac repressor binds to the lac operator to inhibit transcription in E. coli. This inhibition can be relieved by adding lactose or isopropyl-β-D-thiogalactopyranoside (IPTG).
   4923..5508    -  rep_origin     ori: high-copy-number ColE1/pMB1/pBR322/pUC origin of replication
   5679..6539    -  CDS            AmpR: β-lactamase; bla; confers resistance to ampicillin, carbenicillin, and related antibiotics
   6540..6644    -  promoter       AmpR promoter: bla
