>Addgene plasmid #96946 | PH-dL5** | addgene full sequence | sequence record 210240 | Addgene NGS Result
GACGGATCGGGAGATCTCCCGATCCCCTATGGTGCACTCTCAGTACAATCTGCTCTGATGCCGCATAGTT
AAGCCAGTATCTGCTCCCTGCTTGTGTGTTGGAGGTCGCTGAGTAGTGCGCGAGCAAAATTTAAGCTACA
ACAAGGCAAGGCTTGACCGACAATTGCATGAAGAATCTGCTTAGGGTTAGGCGTTTTGCGCTGCTTCGCG
ATGTACGGGCCAGATATACGCGTTGACATTGATTATTGACTAGTTATTAATAGTAATCAATTACGGGGTC
ATTAGTTCATAGCCCATATATGGAGTTCCGCGTTACATAACTTACGGTAAATGGCCCGCCTGGCTGACCG
CCCAACGACCCCCGCCCATTGACGTCAATAATGACGTATGTTCCCATAGTAACGCCAATAGGGACTTTCC
ATTGACGTCAATGGGTGGAGTATTTACGGTAAACTGCCCACTTGGCAGTACATCAAGTGTATCATATATG
CCAAGTACGCCCCCTATTGACGTCAATGACGGTAAATGGCCCGCCTGGCATTATGCCCAGTACATGACCT
TATGGGACTTTCCTACTTGGCAGTACATCTACGTATTAGTCATCGCTATTACCATGGTGATGCGGTTTTG
GCAGTACATCAATGGGCGTGGATAGCGGTTTGACTCACGGGGATTTCCAAGTCTCCACCCCATTGACGTC
AATGGGAGTTTGTTTTGGCACCAAAATCAACGGGACTTTCCAAAATGTCGTAACAACTCCGCCCCATTGA
CGCAAATGGGCGGTAGGCGTGTACGGTGGGAGGTCTATATAAGCAGAGCTCTCTGGCTAACTAGAGAACC
CACTGCTTACTGGCTTATCGAAATTAATACGACTCACTATAGGGAGACCCAAGCTGGCTAGCGTTTAAAC
TTAAGCTTATGGACTCGGGCCGGGACTTCCTGACCCTGCACGGCCTACAGGATGATGAGGATCTACAGGC
GCTGCTGAAGGGCAGCCAGCTCCTGAAGGTGAAGTCCAGCTCATGGAGGAGAGAGCGCTTCTACAAGTTG
CAGGAGGACTGCAAGACCATCTGGCAGGAGTCCCGCAAGGTCATGCGGACCCCGGAGTCCCAGCTGTTCT
CCATCGAGGACATTCAGGAGGTGCGAATGGGGCACCGCACGGAGGGTCTGGAGAAGTTCGCCCGTGATGT
GCCCGAGGACCGCTGCTTCTCCATTGTCTTCAAGGACCAGCGCAATACACTAGACCTCATCGCCCCATCG
CCAGCTGATGCCCAGCACTGGGTGCTGGGGCTGCACAAGATCATCCACCACTCAGGCTCCATGGACCAGC
GTCAGAAGCTACAGCACTGGATTCACTCCTGCTTGCGAAAAGCTGACAAAAACAAGGACAACAAGATGAG
CTTCAAGGAGCTGCAGAACTTCCTGAAGCATATGGGAGGCGGTGGGTCTGGTGGCGGTGGCAGCACCGGT
CAGGCCGTCGTTACCCAAGAACCTAGTGTTACCGTTAGCCCAGGTGGTACTGTTATACTTACTTGTGGAA
GTGGTACGGGTGCCGTCACATCTGGTCATTATGCAAATTGGTTTCAACAAAAACCAGGACAAGCTCCAAG
AGCTTTGATTTTTGATACTGATAAGAAGTATTCTTGGACCCCAGGTAGATTTTCTGGATCTTTGCTGGGA
GCAAAGGCAGCTTTGACAATATCAGATGCTCAGCCTGAGGACGAAGCCGAGTATTACTGTTCTCTTAGCG
ACGTGGATGGCTACTTGTTTGGCGGTGGAACACAACTGACGGTTCTGTCCGGTGGTGGCGGCTCTGGTGG
CGGTGGCAGCGGCGGTGGTGGTTCCGGAGGCGGCGGTTCTCAGGCTGTGGTGACTCAGGAGCCGTCAGTG
ACTGTGTCCCCAGGAGGGACAGTCATTCTCACTTGTGGCTCCGGCACTGGAGCTGTCACCAGTGGTCATT
ATGCCAACTGGTTCCAGCAGAAGCCTGGCCAAGCCCCCAGGGCACTTATATTTGACACCGACAAGAAGTA
TTCCTGGACCCCTGGCCGATTCTCAGGCTCCCTCCTTGGGGCCAAGGCTGCCCTGACCATCTCGGATGCG
CAGCCTGAAGATGAGGCTGAGTATTACTGTTCGCTCTCCGACGTTGACGGTTATCTGTTCGGAGGAGGCA
CCCAGCTGACCGTCCTCTCCTAATAGCTCGAGGCAGCTGTCGACTCTAGAGGGCCCGTTTAAACCCGCTG
ATCAGCCTCGACTGTGCCTTCTAGTTGCCAGCCATCTGTTGTTTGCCCCTCCCCCGTGCCTTCCTTGACC
CTGGAAGGTGCCACTCCCACTGTCCTTTCCTAATAAAATGAGGAAATTGCATCGCATTGTCTGAGTAGGT
GTCATTCTATTCTGGGGGGTGGGGTGGGGCAGGACAGCAAGGGGGAGGATTGGGAAGACAATAGCAGGCA
TGCTGGGGATGCGGTGGGCTCTATGGCTTCTGAGGCGGAAAGAACCAGCTGGGGCTCTAGGGGGTATCCC
C
[124 nt withheld, positions 2522-2645]
C
[91 nt withheld, positions 2647-2737]
A
[49 nt withheld, positions 2739-2787]
CCTTTGACGTTGGAGTCCACGTTCTTT
[37 nt withheld, positions 2815-2851]
ACCCTATCTCGGTCTATTCTTTTGATTTATAAGGGATTTTGCCGATTTCGGCCTATTGGTTAAAAAATGA
GCTGATTTAACAAAAATTTAACGCGAATTAATTCTGTGGAATGTGTGTCAGTTAGGGTGTGGAAAGTCCC
CAGGCTCCCCAGCAGGCAGAAGTATGCAAAGCATGCATCTCAATTAGTCAGCAACCAGGTGTGGAAAGTC
CCCAGGCTCCCCAGCAGGCAGAAGTATGCAAAGCATGCATCTCAATTAGTCAGCAACCATAGTCCCGCCC
CTAACTCCGCCCATCCCGCCCCTAACTCCGCCCAGTTCCGCCCATTCTCCGCCCCATGGCTGACTAATTT
TTTTTATTTATGCAGAGGCCGAGGCCGCCTCTGCCTCTGAGCTATTCCAGAAGTAGTGAGGAGGCTTTTT
TGGAGGCCTAGGCTTTTGCAAAAAGCTCCCGGGAGCTTGTATATCCATTTTCGGATCTGATCAAGAGACA
GGATGAGGATCGTTTCGCATGATTGAACAAGATGGATTGCACGCAGGTTCTCCGGCCGCTTGGGTGGAGA
GGCTATTCGGCTATGACTGGGCACAACAGACAATCGGCTGCTCTGATGCCGCCGTGTTCCGGCTGTCAGC
GCAGGGGCGCCCGGTTCTTTTTGTCAAGACCGACCTGTCCGGTGCCCTGAATGAACTGCAGGACGAGGCA
GCGCGGCTATCGTGGCTGGCCACGACGGGCGTTCCTTGCGCAGCTGTGCTCGACGTTGTCACTGAAGCGG
GAAGGGACTGGCTGCTATTGGGCGAAGTGCCGGGGCAGGATCTCCTGTCATCTCACCTTGCTCCTGCCGA
GAAAGTATCCATCATGGCTGATGCAATGCGGCGGCTGCATACGCTTGATCCGGCTACCTGCCCATTCGAC
CACCAAGCGAAACATCGCATCGAGCGAGCACGTACTCGGATGGAAGCCGGTCTTGTCGATCAGGATGATC
TGGACGAAGAGCATCAGGGGCTCGCGCCAGCCGAACTGTTCGCCAGGCTCAAGGCGCGCATGCCCGACGG
CGAGGATCTCGTCGTGACCCATGGCGATGCCTGCTTGCCGAATATCATGGTGGAAAATGGCCGCTTTTCT
GGATTCATCGACTGTGGCCGGCTGGGTGTGGCGGACCGCTATCAGGACATAGCGTTGGCTACCCGTGATA
TTGCTGAAGAGCTTGGCGGCGAATGGGCTGACCGCTTCCTCGTGCTTTACGGTATCGCCGCTCCCGATTC
GCAGCGCATCGCCTTCTATCGCCTTCTTGACGAGTTCTTCTGAGCGGGACTCTGGGGTTCGAAATGACCG
ACCAAGCGACGCCCAACCTGCCATCACGAGATTTCGATTCCACCGCCGCCTTCTATGAAAGGTTGGGCTT
CGGAATCGTTTTCCGGGACGCCGGCTGGATGATCCTCCAGCGCGGGGATCTCATGCTGGAGTTCTTCGCC
CACCCCAACTTGTTTATTGCAGCTTATAATGGTTACAAATAAAGCAATAGCATCACAAATTTCACAAATA
AAGCATTTTTTTCACTGCATTCTAGTTGTGGTTTGTCCAAACTCATCAATGTATCTTATCATGTCTGTAT
ACCGTCGACCTCTAGCTAGAGCTTGGCGTAATCATGGTCATAGCTGTTTCCTGTGTGAAATTGTTATCCG
CTCACAATTCCACACAACATACGAGCCGGAAGCATAAAGTGTAAAGCCTGGGGTGCCTAATGAGTGAGCT
AACTCACATTAATTGCGTTGCGCTCACTGCCCGCTTTCCAGTCGGGAAACCTGTCGTGCCAGCTGCATTA
ATGAATCGGCCAACGCGCGGGGAGAGGCGGTTTGCGTATTGGGCGCTCTTCCGCTTCCTCGCTCACTGAC
TCGCTGCGCTCGGTCGTTCGGCTGCGGCGAGCGGTATCAGCTCACTCAAAGGCGGTAATACGGTTATCCA
CAGAATCAGGGGATAACGCAGGAAAGAACATGTGAGCAAAAGGCCAGCAAAAGGCCAGGAACCGTAAAAA
GGCCGCGTTGCTGGCGTTTTTCCATAGGCTCCGCCCCCCTGACGAGCATCACAAAAATCGACGCTCAAGT
CAGAGGTGGCGAAACCCGACAGGACTATAAAGATACCAGGCGTTTCCCCCTGGAAGCTCCCTCGTGCGCT
CTCCTGTTCCGACCCTGCCGCTTACCGGATACCTGTCCGCCTTTCTCCCTTCGGGAAGCGTGGCGCTTTC
TCATAGCTCACGCTGTAGGTATCTCAGTTCGGTGTAGGTCGTTCGCTCCAAGCTGGGCTGTGTGCACGAA
CCCCCCGTTCAGCCCGACCGCTGCGCCTTATCCGGTAACTATCGTCTTGAGTCCAACCCGGTAAGACACG
ACTTATCGCCACTGGCAGCAGCCACTGGTAACAGGATTAGCAGAGCGAGGTATGTAGGCGGTGCTACAGA
GTTCTTGAAGTGGTGGCCTAACTACGGCTACACTAGAAGAACAGTATTTGGTATCTGCGCTCTGCTGAAG
CCAGTTACCTTCGGAAAAAGAGTTGGTAGCTCTTGATCCGGCAAACAAACCACCGCTGGTAGCGGTGGTT
TTTTTGTTTGCAAGCAGCAGATTACGCGCAGAAAAAAAGGATCTCAAGAAGATCCTTTGATCTTTTCTAC
GGGGTCTGACGCTCAGTGGAACGAAAACTCACGTTAAGGGATTTTGGTCATGAGATTATCAAAAAGGATC
TTCACCTAGATCCTTTTAAATTAAAAATGAAGTTTTAAATCAATCTAAAGTATATATGAGTAAACTTGGT
CTGACAGTTACCAATGCTTAATCAGTGAGGCACCTATCTCAGCGATCTGTCTATTTCGTTCATCCATAGT
TGCCTGACTCCCCGTCGTGTAGATAACTACGATACGGGAGGGCTTACCATCTGGCCCCAGTGCTGCAATG
ATACCGCGAGACCCACGCTCACCGGCTCCAGATTTATCAGCAATAAACCAGCCAGCCGGAAGGGCCGAGC
GCAGAAGTGGTCCTGCAACTTTATCCGCCTCCATCCAGTCTATTAATTGTTGCCGGGAAGCTAGAGTAAG
TAGTTCGCCAGTTAATAGTTTGCGCAACGTTGTTGCCATTGCTACAGGCATCGTGGTGTCACGCTCGTCG
TTTGGTATGGCTTCATTCAGCTCCGGTTCCCAACGATCAAGGCGAGTTACATGATCCCCCATGTTGTGCA
AAAAAGCGGTTAGCTCCTTCGGTCCTCCGATCGTTGTCAGAAGTAAGTTGGCCGCAGTGTTATCACTCAT
GGTTATGGCAGCACTGCATAATTCTCTTACTGTCATGCCATCCGTAAGATGCTTTTCTGTGACTGGTGAG
TACTCAACCAAGTCATTCTGAGAATAGTGTATGCGGCGACCGAGTTGCTCTTGCCCGGCGTCAATACGGG
ATAATACCGCGCCACATAGCAGAACTTTAAAAGTGCTCATCATTGGAAAACGTTCTTCGGGGCGAAAACT
CTCAAGGATCTTACCGCTGTTGAGATCCAGTTCGATGTAACCCACTCGTGCACCCAACTGATCTTCAGCA
TCTTTTACTTTCACCAGCGTTTCTGGGTGAGCAAAAACAGGAAGGCAAAATGCCGCAAAAAAGGGAATAA
GGGCGACACGGAAATGTTGAATACTCATACTCTTCCTTTTTCAATATTATTGAAGCATTTATCAGGGTTA
TTGTCTCATGAGCGGATACATATTTGAATGTATTTAGAAAAATAAACAAATAGGGGTTCCGCGCACATTT
CCCCGAAAAGTGCCACCTGACGTC
Features (pLannotate 1.2.2; 21 found; start..end, strand, type, name):
     28..80      -  misc_feature   bom (fragment): basis of mobility region from pBR322
    235..616     +  enhancer       CMV enhancer: human cytomegalovirus immediate early enhancer
    617..820     +  promoter       CMV promoter: human cytomegalovirus (CMV) immediate early promoter
    816..849     +  LTR            5' LTR (truncated) (fragment): truncated 5' long terminal repeat (LTR) from HIV-1
    865..883     +  promoter       T7 promoter: promoter for bacteriophage T7 RNA polymerase
    919..1434    +  CDS            PLCD1 (fragment): PLCD1_HUMAN - Experimental evidence at protein level: Swiss-Prot protein existence level 1. The production of the second messenger molecules diacylglycerol (DAG) and inositol 1,4,5-trisphosphate (IP3) is mediated by activated phosphatidylinositol-specific phospholipase C enzymes (PubMed:9188725). Essential for trophoblast and placental development (By similarity). Binds phosphatidylinositol 4,5-bisphosphate (PubMed:7890667, PubMed:9188725). From Homo sapiens (Human).
   1471..2190    +  CDS            FAPα2: fluorogen-activating protein composed of a dimer of the L5-MG single-chain antibody fragment (Szent-Gyorgyi et al., 2008) binds malachite green derivatives to produce red fluorescence
   2252..2476    +  polyA_signal   bGH poly(A) signal: bovine growth hormone polyadenylation signal
   2480..2501    +  promoter       SV40 promoter (fragment): SV40 enhancer and early promoter
   2522..2950    +  rep_origin     f1 ori (sequence partly withheld): f1 bacteriophage origin of replication; arrow indicates direction of (+) strand synthesis
   2964..3293    +  promoter       SV40 promoter: SV40 enhancer and early promoter
   3360..4151    +  CDS            neo: KKA2_KLEPN - Also known as kan, nptII. Experimental evidence at protein level: Swiss-Prot protein existence level 1. Resistance to kanamycin, neomycin, paromomycin, ribostamycin, butirosin and gentamicin B. From Klebsiella pneumoniae.
   4175..4333    +  CDS            ble (fragment): BLE_KLEPN - Experimental evidence at protein level: Swiss-Prot protein existence level 1. Binding protein with a strong affinity to the bleomycin family of antibiotics. Binds to CL990; an antimitotic-antibiotic compound. From Klebsiella pneumoniae.
   4328..4449    +  polyA_signal   SV40 poly(A) signal: SV40 polyadenylation signal
   4522..4538    -  protein_bind   lac operator: The lac repressor binds to the lac operator to inhibit transcription in E. coli. This inhibition can be relieved by adding lactose or isopropyl-β-D-thiogalactopyranoside (IPTG). lac repressor encoded by lacI
   4546..4576    -  promoter       lac promoter: promoter for the E. coli lac operon
   4591..4612    -  protein_bind   CAP binding site: CAP binding activates transcription in the presence of cAMP. E. coli catabolite activator protein
   4625..4717    -  CDS            lacI (fragment): lac repressor; lacI; The lac repressor binds to the lac operator to inhibit transcription in E. coli. This inhibition can be relieved by adding lactose or isopropyl-β-D-thiogalactopyranoside (IPTG).
   4900..5488    -  rep_origin     ori: high-copy-number ColE1/pMB1/pBR322/pUC origin of replication
   5659..6519    -  CDS            AmpR: β-lactamase; bla; confers resistance to ampicillin, carbenicillin, and related antibiotics
   6520..6624    -  promoter       AmpR promoter: bla
