[The description below was written by a language model from this plasmid's Addgene catalogue record and pLannotate feature annotations shown in this document.]
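Description:
PH-dL5** is a mammalian expression plasmid built on the pcDNA3.1 backbone. It encodes the pleckstrin homology (PH) domain of human phospholipase C delta 1 (PLCD1) fused at its C terminus to dL5**, a fluorogen-activating protein (FAP). In bacteria the plasmid replicates from a high-copy ColE1/pUC-type origin and is selected with ampicillin through the bla gene. An f1 origin is also present. For mammalian cells, an SV40 early promoter drives a neomycin phosphotransferase cassette ending in an SV40 poly(A) signal, which allows G418 selection of stable transfectants.

The fusion is expressed from the CMV immediate-early enhancer and promoter and terminated by the bovine growth hormone poly(A) signal. A T7 promoter sits upstream of the coding region. The PLCD1 fragment of about 510 bp binds phosphatidylinositol 4,5-bisphosphate, so it is expected to direct the fusion to membranes rich in this lipid. The FAP is annotated as a dimer of the L5-MG single-chain antibody fragment, which binds malachite green derivatives and makes them fluoresce. The stated purpose is validation of chromophore-assisted light inactivation (CALI), and the associated work describes a genetically targetable near-infrared photosensitizer. In that context, the FAP-bound dye would act on the tagged protein upon illumination.

The record has two inconsistencies. The catalogue lists an mCerulean tag on the backbone and a total size of about 7.4 kb. Both full sequence records are only about 6.66 to 6.68 kb, and neither has an annotated mCerulean or other fluorescent protein coding sequence, so the sequenced plasmid may lack that tag.
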