Addgene plasmid #96946: PH-dL5**
Purpose: PLC pleckstrin homology domain linked to FAP for CALI validation
Depositing lab: Marcel Bruchez. Depositing organization: Carnegie Mellon University. Publication: A genetically targetable near-infrared photosensitizer. He J, Wang Y, Missinato MA, Onuoha E, Perkins LA, Watkins SC, St Croix CM, Tsang M, Bruchez MP. Nat Methods. 2016 Mar;13(3):263-268. doi: 10.1038/nmeth.3735. Epub 2016 Jan 25. PubMed 26808669.
Backbone
  Vector backbone: pcDNA3.1
  Backbone size w/o insert (bp): 5400
  Total vector size (bp): 7400
  Vector type: Mammalian Expression
  Selectable markers: Neomycin (select with G418)
Growth in bacteria
  Bacterial resistance: Ampicillin, 100 μg/mL
  Growth temperature: 37°C
  Growth strain: DH5alpha
  Copy number: High Copy
Gene/Insert
  Gene/Insert name: Pleckstrin homology domain (alt name: PH domain)
  Species: H. sapiens (human)
  Insert size (bp): 510
  Promoter: CMV
  Tag / fusion protein: mCerulean (C terminal on backbone); dL5 (C terminal on insert)
  Cloning method: Restriction Enzyme; 5′ cloning site Hind3 (not destroyed); 3′ cloning site Sac2 (not destroyed)
  Sequencing primers: 5′ CMV forward; 3′ BGH reverse
Terms and licenses: Academic/Nonprofit Terms; Industry Terms: Not Available to Industry
How to cite: PH-dL5** was a gift from Marcel Bruchez (Addgene plasmid # 96946 ; http://n2t.net/addgene:96946 ; RRID:Addgene_96946)
